Addgene plasmid #11929: EGFP-GalT
Depositing lab: Jennifer Lippincott-Schwartz. Depositing organization: National Institute of Child Health and Human Development (NICHD). Publication: Diffusional mobility of Golgi proteins in membranes of living cells. Cole NB, Smith CL, Sciaky N, Terasaki M, Edidin M, Lippincott-Schwartz J. Science. 1996 Aug 9. 273(5276):797-801. 10.1126/science.273.5276.797 PubMed 8670420.
Backbone
  Vector backbone: pEGFP-N1
  Backbone manufacturer: Clontech
  Backbone size w/o insert (bp): 4733
  Vector type: Mammalian Expression
  Selectable markers: Neomycin (select with G418)
Growth in bacteria
  Bacterial resistance: Kanamycin, 50 μg/mL
  Growth temperature: 37°C
  Growth strain: DH5alpha
  Copy number: Unknown
Gene/Insert
  Gene/Insert name: GalT
  Species: H. sapiens (human)
  Insert size (bp): 180
  Mutation: Amino acids 1-60 of the human galactosyltransferase. EGFP has the A206K mutation to disrupt self-association.
  Entrez Gene: GALT
  Cloning method: Restriction Enzyme; 5′ cloning site XhoI (not destroyed); 3′ cloning site BamHI (not destroyed)
  Sequencing primers: 5′ CMV Forward; 3′ EGFP-N
Terms and licenses: Academic/Nonprofit Terms; Industry Terms: Not Available to Industry
Depositor comments: The EGFP (Clontech Laboratories, Inc., Palo, Alto, CA) contains a valine immediately after the start codon that is not found in the wild type sequence. However, to avoid confusion with previously published work on GFP mutants, the wild type residue numbers are used. This construct contains amino acids 1-60 of the human galactosyltransferase. The original article describes cloning into pcDNA1 ro pCDLSRa. A subsequent paper Zaal et. al. Cell 99:589-601 (1999) describes subcloning into the parent vector used here.
How to cite: EGFP-GalT was a gift from Jennifer Lippincott-Schwartz (Addgene plasmid # 11929 ; http://n2t.net/addgene:11929 ; RRID:Addgene_11929)
