[The description below was written by a language model from this plasmid's Addgene catalogue record and pLannotate feature annotations shown in this document.]
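Description:
EGFP-GalT is a mammalian expression plasmid built on the Clontech pEGFP-N1 backbone. It encodes the first 60 amino acids of human galactosyltransferase fused in frame to the N-terminus of EGFP. The roughly 180 bp insert sits between the XhoI and BamHI sites of the multiple cloning site, downstream of the human cytomegalovirus immediate-early enhancer and promoter, and the transcript ends at an SV40 polyadenylation signal. The catalogue links the insert to the Entrez gene GALT, but the feature annotation identifies the fragment as beta-1,4-galactosyltransferase 1 (B4GALT1). That identification fits the associated publication on Golgi membrane proteins. The EGFP carries the A206K substitution, annotated as mEGFP, which disrupts self-association of the fluorescent protein. The depositor notes that this residue is numbered according to wild-type GFP, even though EGFP has an extra valine after the start codon.

The plasmid replicates in bacteria from a high-copy ColE1/pUC-type origin and also carries an f1 origin. A single Tn5 aminoglycoside phosphotransferase gene (NeoR/KanR) provides both selections. A bacterial promoter drives it for kanamycin resistance in E. coli, and the SV40 early promoter, with an HSV TK polyadenylation signal, drives it for G418 selection in mammalian cells. The short large T antigen, ble and bGH poly(A) fragments in the annotation appear to be backbone remnants rather than functional elements.

The associated publication measured the diffusional mobility of Golgi proteins in the membranes of living cells, so the construct serves as a fluorescent Golgi membrane marker for live-cell imaging. The depositor notes that the original article used other expression vectors, and that subcloning into the present backbone was described in a later paper.
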