Features (pLannotate 1.2.2; 16 found; start..end, strand, type, name):
     61..364     +  enhancer       CMV enhancer: human cytomegalovirus immediate early enhancer
    365..568     +  promoter       CMV promoter: human cytomegalovirus (CMV) immediate early promoter
    591..621     +  misc_feature   MCS (fragment): multiple cloning site
    628..810     +  CDS            B4GALT1 (fragment): B4GT1_HUMAN - Also known as GGTB2. Experimental evidence at protein level: Swiss-Prot protein existence level 1. [Processed beta-1,4-galactosyltransferase 1]: The cell surface form functions as a recognition molecule during a variety of cell to cell and cell to matrix interactions, as those occurring during development and egg fertilization, by binding to specific oligosaccharide ligands on opposing cells or in the extracellular matrix. From Homo sapiens (Human).
    805..836     +  misc_feature   MCS (fragment): multiple cloning site
    850..1569    +  CDS            mEGFP: enhanced GFP with monomerizing A206K mutation (Zacharias et al., 2002) mammalian codon-optimized
   1586..1669    +  CDS            large T antigen (fragment): large T antigen from SV40 (simian virus 40)
   1692..1813    +  polyA_signal   SV40 poly(A) signal: SV40 polyadenylation signal
   1847..2275    -  rep_origin     f1 ori (sequence partly withheld): f1 bacteriophage origin of replication; arrow indicates direction of (+) strand synthesis
   2302..2406    +  promoter       AmpR promoter: bla
   2408..2765    +  promoter       SV40 promoter: SV40 enhancer and early promoter
   2800..3594    +  CDS            NeoR/KanR: aminoglycoside phosphotransferase from Tn5; aph(3')-II (or nptII); confers resistance to neomycin, kanamycin, and G418 (Geneticin®)
   3615..3767    +  CDS            ble (fragment): BLE_KLEPN - Experimental evidence at protein level: Swiss-Prot protein existence level 1. Binding protein with a strong affinity to the bleomycin family of antibiotics. Binds to CL990; an antimitotic-antibiotic compound. From Klebsiella pneumoniae.
   3826..3873    +  polyA_signal   HSV TK poly(A) signal: herpes simplex virus thymidine kinase polyadenylation signal (Cole and Stacy, 1985)
   3964..3980    -  polyA_signal   bGH poly(A) signal (fragment): bovine growth hormone polyadenylation signal
   4202..4790    +  rep_origin     ori: high-copy-number ColE1/pMB1/pBR322/pUC origin of replication
>Addgene plasmid #11929 | EGFP-GalT | depositor full sequence | sequence record 7133 | Author sequence
TAGTTATTAATAGTAATCAATTACGGGGTCATTAGTTCATAGCCCATATATGGAGTTCCGCGTTACATAA
CTTACGGTAAATGGCCCGCCTGGCTGACCGCCCAACGACCCCCGCCCATTGACGTCAATAATGACGTATG
TTCCCATAGTAACGCCAATAGGGACTTTCCATTGACGTCAATGGGTGGAGTATTTACGGTAAACTGCCCA
CTTGGCAGTACATCAAGTGTATCATATGCCAAGTACGCCCCCTATTGACGTCAATGACGGTAAATGGCCC
GCCTGGCATTATGCCCAGTACATGACCTTATGGGACTTTCCTACTTGGCAGTACATCTACGTATTAGTCA
TCGCTATTACCATGGTGATGCGGTTTTGGCAGTACATCAATGGGCGTGGATAGCGGTTTGACTCACGGGG
ATTTCCAAGTCTCCACCCCATTGACGTCAATGGGAGTTTGTTTTGGCACCAAAATCAACGGGACTTTCCA
AAATGTCGTAACAACTCCGCCCCATTGACGCAAATGGGCGGTAGGCGTGTACGGTGGGAGGTCTATATAA
GCAGAGCTGGTTTAGTGAACCGTCAGATCCGCTAGCGCTACCGGACTCAGATCTCGAGCTCGCCACCATG
AGGCTTCGGGAGCCGCTCCTGAGCGGCAGCGCCGCGATGCCAGGCGCGTCCCTACAGCGGGCCTGCCGCC
TGCTCGTGGCCGTCTGCGCTCTGCACCTTGGCGTCACCCTCGTTTACTACCTGGCTGGCCGCGACCTGAG
CCGCCTGCCCCAACTGGTCGGAGTCTCCACACCGCTGCAGTCGACGGTACCGCGGGCCCGGGATCCACCG
GTCGCCACCATGGTGAGCAAGGGCGAGGAGCTGTTCACCGGGGTGGTGCCCATCCTGGTCGAGCTGGACG
GCGACGTAAACGGCCACAAGTTCAGCGTGTCCGGCGAGGGCGAGGGCGATGCCACCTACGGCAAGCTGAC
CCTGAAGTTCATCTGCACCACCGGCAAGCTGCCCGTGCCCTGGCCCACCCTCGTGACCACCCTGACCTAC
GGCGTGCAGTGCTTCAGCCGCTACCCCGACCACATGAAGCAGCACGACTTCTTCAAGTCCGCCATGCCCG
AAGGCTACGTCCAGGAGCGCACCATCTTCTTCAAGGACGACGGCAACTACAAGACCCGCGCCGAGGTGAA
GTTCGAGGGCGACACCCTGGTGAACCGCATCGAGCTGAAGGGCATCGACTTCAAGGAGGACGGCAACATC
CTGGGGCACAAGCTGGAGTACAACTACAACAGCCACAACGTCTATATCATGGCCGACAAGCAGAAGAACG
GCATCAAGGTGAACTTCAAGATCCGCCACAACATCGAGGACGGCAGCGTGCAGCTCGCCGACCACTACCA
GCAGAACACCCCCATCGGCGACGGCCCCGTGCTGCTGCCCGACAACCACTACCTGAGCACCCAGTCCAAG
CTGAGCAAAGACCCCAACGAGAAGCGCGATCACATGGTCCTGCTGGAGTTCGTGACCGCCGCCGGGATCA
CTCTCGGCATGGACGAGCTGTACAAGTAAAGCGGCCGCGACTCTAGATCATAATCAGCCATACCACATTT
GTAGAGGTTTTACTTGCTTTAAAAAACCTCCCACACCTCCCCCTGAACCTGAAACATAAAATGAATGCAA
TTGTTGTTGTTAACTTGTTTATTGCAGCTTATAATGGTTACAAATAAAGCAATAGCATCACAAATTTCAC
AAATAAAGCATTTTTTTCACTGCATTCTAGTTGTGGTTTGTCCAAACTCATCAATGTATCTTAAGGCGTA
AATTGTAAGCGTTAATATTTTGTTAAAATTCGCGTTAAATTTTTGTTAAATCAGCTCATTTTTTAACCAA
TAGGCCGAAATCGGCAAAATCCCTTATAAATCAAAAGAATAGACCGAGATAGGGT
[37 nt withheld, positions 1946-1982]
AAAGAACGTGGACTCCAACGTCAAAGG
[49 nt withheld, positions 2010-2058]
T
[91 nt withheld, positions 2060-2150]
G
[124 nt withheld, positions 2152-2275]
CAGGTGGCACTTTTCGGGGAAATGTGCGCGGAACCCCTATTTGTTTATTTTTCTAAATACATTCAAATAT
GTATCCGCTCATGAGACAATAACCCTGATAAATGCTTCAATAATATTGAAAAAGGAAGAGTCCTGAGGCG
GAAAGAACCAGCTGTGGAATGTGTGTCAGTTAGGGTGTGGAAAGTCCCCAGGCTCCCCAGCAGGCAGAAG
TATGCAAAGCATGCATCTCAATTAGTCAGCAACCAGGTGTGGAAAGTCCCCAGGCTCCCCAGCAGGCAGA
AGTATGCAAAGCATGCATCTCAATTAGTCAGCAACCATAGTCCCGCCCCTAACTCCGCCCATCCCGCCCC
TAACTCCGCCCAGTTCCGCCCATTCTCCGCCCCATGGCTGACTAATTTTTTTTATTTATGCAGAGGCCGA
GGCCGCCTCGGCCTCTGAGCTATTCCAGAAGTAGTGAGGAGGCTTTTTTGGAGGCCTAGGCTTTTGCAAA
GATCGATCAAGAGACAGGATGAGGATCGTTTCGCATGATTGAACAAGATGGATTGCACGCAGGTTCTCCG
GCCGCTTGGGTGGAGAGGCTATTCGGCTATGACTGGGCACAACAGACAATCGGCTGCTCTGATGCCGCCG
TGTTCCGGCTGTCAGCGCAGGGGCGCCCGGTTCTTTTTGTCAAGACCGACCTGTCCGGTGCCCTGAATGA
ACTGCAAGACGAGGCAGCGCGGCTATCGTGGCTGGCCACGACGGGCGTTCCTTGCGCAGCTGTGCTCGAC
GTTGTCACTGAAGCGGGAAGGGACTGGCTGCTATTGGGCGAAGTGCCGGGGCAGGATCTCCTGTCATCTC
ACCTTGCTCCTGCCGAGAAAGTATCCATCATGGCTGATGCAATGCGGCGGCTGCATACGCTTGATCCGGC
TACCTGCCCATTCGACCACCAAGCGAAACATCGCATCGAGCGAGCACGTACTCGGATGGAAGCCGGTCTT
GTCGATCAGGATGATCTGGACGAAGAGCATCAGGGGCTCGCGCCAGCCGAACTGTTCGCCAGGCTCAAGG
CGAGCATGCCCGACGGCGAGGATCTCGTCGTGACCCATGGCGATGCCTGCTTGCCGAATATCATGGTGGA
AAATGGCCGCTTTTCTGGATTCATCGACTGTGGCCGGCTGGGTGTGGCGGACCGCTATCAGGACATAGCG
TTGGCTACCCGTGATATTGCTGAAGAGCTTGGCGGCGAATGGGCTGACCGCTTCCTCGTGCTTTACGGTA
TCGCCGCTCCCGATTCGCAGCGCATCGCCTTCTATCGCCTTCTTGACGAGTTCTTCTGAGCGGGACTCTG
GGGTTCGAAATGACCGACCAAGCGACGCCCAACCTGCCATCACGAGATTTCGATTCCACCGCCGCCTTCT
ATGAAAGGTTGGGCTTCGGAATCGTTTTCCGGGACGCCGGCTGGATGATCCTCCAGCGCGGGGATCTCAT
GCTGGAGTTCTTCGCCCACCCTAGGGGGAGGCTAACTGAAACACGGAAGGAGACAATACCGGAAGGAACC
CGCGCTATGACGGCAATAAAAAGACAGAATAAAACGCACGGTGTTGGGTCGTTTGTTCATAAACGCGGGG
TTCGGTCCCAGGGCTGGCACTCTGTCGATACCCCACCGAGACCCCATTGGGGCCAATACGCCCGCGTTTC
TTCCTTTTCCCCACCCCACCCCCCAAGTTCGGGTGAAGGCCCAGGGCTCGCAGCCAACGTCGGGGCGGCA
GGCCCTGCCATAGCCTCAGGTTACTCATATATACTTTAGATTGATTTAAAACTTCATTTTTAATTTAAAA
GGATCTAGGTGAAGATCCTTTTTGATAATCTCATGACCAAAATCCCTTAACGTGAGTTTTCGTTCCACTG
AGCGTCAGACCCCGTAGAAAAGATCAAAGGATCTTCTTGAGATCCTTTTTTTCTGCGCGTAATCTGCTGC
TTGCAAACAAAAAAACCACCGCTACCAGCGGTGGTTTGTTTGCCGGATCAAGAGCTACCAACTCTTTTTC
CGAAGGTAACTGGCTTCAGCAGAGCGCAGATACCAAATACTGTCCTTCTAGTGTAGCCGTAGTTAGGCCA
CCACTTCAAGAACTCTGTAGCACCGCCTACATACCTCGCTCTGCTAATCCTGTTACCAGTGGCTGCTGCC
AGTGGCGATAAGTCGTGTCTTACCGGGTTGGACTCAAGACGATAGTTACCGGATAAGGCGCAGCGGTCGG
GCTGAACGGGGGGTTCGTGCACACAGCCCAGCTTGGAGCGAACGACCTACACCGAACTGAGATACCTACA
GCGTGAGCTATGAGAAAGCGCCACGCTTCCCGAAGGGAGAAAGGCGGACAGGTATCCGGTAAGCGGCAGG
GTCGGAACAGGAGAGCGCACGAGGGAGCTTCCAGGGGGAAACGCCTGGTATCTTTATAGTCCTGTCGGGT
TTCGCCACCTCTGACTTGAGCGTCGATTTTTGTGATGCTCGTCAGGGGGGCGGAGCCTATGGAAAAACGC
CAGCAACGCGGCCTTTTTACGGTTCCTGGCCTTTTGCTGGCCTTTTGCTCACATGTTCTTTCCTGCGTTA
TCCCCTGATTCTGTGGATAACCGTATTACCGCCATGCAT
